Addgene plasmid #112761: pLJM1 Flag GFP 4E-BP1 Rheb15
Purpose: express GFP-4EBP1-Rheb15
Depositing lab: Roberto Zoncu. Depositing organization: University of California, Berkeley. Publication: A nutrient-induced affinity switch controls mTORC1 activation by its Rag GTPase-Ragulator lysosomal scaffold. Lawrence RE, Cho KF, Rappold R, Thrun A, Tofaute M, Kim DJ, Moldavski O, Hurley JH, Zoncu R. Nat Cell Biol. 2018 Sep;20(9):1052-1063. doi: 10.1038/s41556-018-0148-6. Epub 2018 Jul 30. PubMed 30061680.
Backbone
  Vector backbone: pLVX
  Vector type: Lentiviral
Growth in bacteria
  Bacterial resistance: Ampicillin, 100 μg/mL
  Growth temperature: 37°C
  Growth strain: NEB Stable
  Copy number: Unknown
Gene/Insert
  Gene/Insert name: Flag-GFP-4EBP1-Rheb15
  Species: H. sapiens (human)
  Entrez Gene: EIF4EBP1 (a.k.a. 4E-BP1, 4EBP1, BP-1, PHAS-I)
  Tag / fusion protein: Flag eGFP (N terminal on insert); Rheb15 (C terminal on insert)
  Cloning method: Restriction Enzyme; 5′ cloning site Unknown (unknown if destroyed); 3′ cloning site Unknown (unknown if destroyed)
Terms and licenses: Academic/Nonprofit Terms; Industry Terms: Not Available to Industry
How to cite: pLJM1 Flag GFP 4E-BP1 Rheb15 was a gift from Roberto Zoncu (Addgene plasmid # 112761 ; http://n2t.net/addgene:112761 ; RRID:Addgene_112761)
