[The description below was written by a language model from this plasmid's Addgene catalogue record and pLannotate feature annotations shown in this document.]
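Description:
pLJM1 Flag GFP 4E-BP1 Rheb15 is an 8.6 kb lentiviral transfer plasmid for expressing a tagged, membrane-targeted form of human 4E-BP1 (EIF4EBP1) in mammalian cells. The name points to the pLJM1 vector, whereas the catalogue lists the backbone as pLVX. The annotated layout (a residual U6 promoter fragment, a CMV-driven insert and an hPGK-puromycin cassette) is what the sequence record shows. In bacteria the plasmid replicates from a high-copy ColE1/pUC-type origin and is selected with ampicillin through the bla gene. An f1 origin, lac regulatory remnants and T3/T7 promoters are carried over from the cloning backbone.

The viral portion is a third-generation, self-inactivating design. An RSV promoter replaces the U3 region of a truncated HIV-1 5' LTR to drive genomic RNA production in packaging cells. It is followed by the Ψ packaging signal with a gag fragment, the RRE for Rev-dependent nuclear export, a cPPT/CTS element and a ΔU3 3' LTR, with an SV40 polyadenylation signal and SV40 origin downstream.

Within the provirus, the CMV enhancer/promoter drives an open reading frame in which EGFP is fused upstream of 4E-BP1. According to the catalogue, a Flag tag sits at the N terminus and a "Rheb15" segment at the C terminus; neither is annotated separately in the feature table. The record does not define Rheb15, but the name suggests a short C-terminal piece of the Rheb GTPase, a region generally associated with membrane anchoring. A separate hPGK promoter expresses puromycin N-acetyltransferase, allowing selection of stably transduced cells. The stated purpose is simply to express GFP-4EBP1-Rheb15. The associated study concerns mTORC1 activation at the lysosomal Rag-Ragulator scaffold, and 4E-BP1 is a well-known mTORC1 substrate.
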