Features (pLannotate 1.2.2; 29 found; start..end, strand, type, name):
      1..589     +  rep_origin     ori: high-copy-number ColE1/pMB1/pBR322/pUC origin of replication
    772..864     +  CDS            lacI (fragment): lac repressor; lacI; The lac repressor binds to the lac operator to inhibit transcription in E. coli. This inhibition can be relieved by adding lactose or isopropyl-β-D-thiogalactopyranoside (IPTG).
    877..898     +  protein_bind   CAP binding site: CAP binding activates transcription in the presence of cAMP. E. coli catabolite activator protein
    913..943     +  promoter       lac promoter: promoter for the E. coli lac operon
    951..967     +  protein_bind   lac operator: The lac repressor binds to the lac operator to inhibit transcription in E. coli. This inhibition can be relieved by adding lactose or isopropyl-β-D-thiogalactopyranoside (IPTG). lac repressor encoded by lacI
   1012..1030    +  promoter       T3 promoter: promoter for bacteriophage T3 RNA polymerase
   1058..1284    +  promoter       RSV promoter: Rous sarcoma virus enhancer/promoter
   1285..1465    +  LTR            5' LTR (truncated): truncated 5' long terminal repeat (LTR) from HIV-1
   1512..1637    +  misc_feature   HIV-1 Ψ: packaging signal of human immunodeficiency virus type 1
   1621..1984    +  CDS            HIV-1 gag (fragment): gag protein from human immunodeficiency virus 1; gag
   2130..2363    +  misc_feature   RRE: The Rev response element (RRE) of HIV-1 allows for Rev-dependent mRNA export from the nucleus to the cytoplasm.
   2740..2840    +  CDS            Rev (fragment): human immunodeficiency virus 1 (HIV-1) Rev protein; rev; enhances nuclear export of unspliced and incompletely spliced viral mRNAs
   2890..3073    +  promoter       U6 promoter (fragment): RNA polymerase III promoter for human U6 snRNA
   3064..3198    +  enhancer       CMV enhancer (fragment): human cytomegalovirus immediate early enhancer; contains an 18-bp deletion relative to the standard CMV enhancer
   3199..3402    +  promoter       CMV promoter: human cytomegalovirus (CMV) immediate early promoter
   3446..4162    +  CDS            EGFP: EGFP is a basic (constitutively fluorescent) green fluorescent protein published in 1996, derived from Aequorea victoria. It is reported to be a rapidly-maturing weak dimer with moderate acid sensitivity.
   4169..4522    +  CDS            EIF4EBP1: 4EBP1_HUMAN - Experimental evidence at protein level: Swiss-Prot protein existence level 1. Repressor of translation initiation that regulates EIF4E activity by preventing its assembly into the eIF4F complex: hypophosphorylated form competes with EIF4G1/EIF4G3 and strongly binds to EIF4E, leading to repress translation. In contrast, hyperphosphorylated form dissociates from EIF4E, allowing interaction between EIF4G1/EIF4G3 and EIF4E, leading to initiation of translation. Mediates the regulation of protein translation by hormones, growth factors and other stimuli that signal through the MAP kin
   4786..4903    +  misc_feature   cPPT/CTS: central polypurine tract and central termination sequence of HIV-1
   4952..5462    +  promoter       hPGK promoter: human phosphoglycerate kinase 1 promoter
   5484..6083    +  CDS            PuroR: puromycin N-acetyltransferase; pac from Streptomyces alboniger; confers resistance to puromycin
   6126..6209    +  CDS            nef (fragment): NEF_HV1Z2 - Experimental evidence at protein level: Swiss-Prot protein existence level 1. Extracellular Nef protein targets CD4(+) T-lymphocytes for apoptosis by interacting with CXCR4 surface receptors. From Human immunodeficiency virus type 1 group M subtype D (isolate Z2/CDC-Z34) (HIV-1).
   6211..6444    +  LTR            3' LTR (ΔU3): self-inactivating 3' long terminal repeat (LTR) from HIV-1
   6516..6637    +  polyA_signal   SV40 poly(A) signal: SV40 polyadenylation signal
   6677..6812    +  rep_origin     SV40 ori: SV40 origin of replication
   6833..6851    -  promoter       T7 promoter: promoter for bacteriophage T7 RNA polymerase
   6859..7014    +  CDS            lacZα (fragment): LacZα fragment of β-galactosidase; lacZ fragment
   7019..7447    +  rep_origin     f1 ori (sequence partly withheld): f1 bacteriophage origin of replication; arrow indicates direction of (+) strand synthesis
   7500..7604    +  promoter       AmpR promoter: bla
   7605..8465    +  CDS            AmpR: β-lactamase; bla; confers resistance to ampicillin, carbenicillin, and related antibiotics
>Addgene plasmid #112761 | pLJM1 Flag GFP 4E-BP1 Rheb15 | addgene full sequence | sequence record 228950 | Addgene NGS Result
TTGAGATCCTTTTTTTCTGCGCGTAATCTGCTGCTTGCAAACAAAAAAACCACCGCTACCAGCGGTGGTT
TGTTTGCCGGATCAAGAGCTACCAACTCTTTTTCCGAAGGTAACTGGCTTCAGCAGAGCGCAGATACCAA
ATACTGTTCTTCTAGTGTAGCCGTAGTTAGGCCACCACTTCAAGAACTCTGTAGCACCGCCTACATACCT
CGCTCTGCTAATCCTGTTACCAGTGGCTGCTGCCAGTGGCGATAAGTCGTGTCTTACCGGGTTGGACTCA
AGACGATAGTTACCGGATAAGGCGCAGCGGTCGGGCTGAACGGGGGGTTCGTGCACACAGCCCAGCTTGG
AGCGAACGACCTACACCGAACTGAGATACCTACAGCGTGAGCTATGAGAAAGCGCCACGCTTCCCGAAGG
GAGAAAGGCGGACAGGTATCCGGTAAGCGGCAGGGTCGGAACAGGAGAGCGCACGAGGGAGCTTCCAGGG
GGAAACGCCTGGTATCTTTATAGTCCTGTCGGGTTTCGCCACCTCTGACTTGAGCGTCGATTTTTGTGAT
GCTCGTCAGGGGGGCGGAGCCTATGGAAAAACGCCAGCAACGCGGCCTTTTTACGGTTCCTGGCCTTTTG
CTGGCCTTTTGCTCACATGTTCTTTCCTGCGTTATCCCCTGATTCTGTGGATAACCGTATTACCGCCTTT
GAGTGAGCTGATACCGCTCGCCGCAGCCGAACGACCGAGCGCAGCGAGTCAGTGAGCGAGGAAGCGGAAG
AGCGCCCAATACGCAAACCGCCTCTCCCCGCGCGTTGGCCGATTCATTAATGCAGCTGGCACGACAGGTT
TCCCGACTGGAAAGCGGGCAGTGAGCGCAACGCAATTAATGTGAGTTAGCTCACTCATTAGGCACCCCAG
GCTTTACACTTTATGCTTCCGGCTCGTATGTTGTGTGGAATTGTGAGCGGATAACAATTTCACACAGGAA
ACAGCTATGACCATGATTACGCCAAGCGCGCAATTAACCCTCACTAAAGGGAACAAAAGCTGGAGCTGCA
AGCTTAATGTAGTCTTATGCAATACTCTTGTAGTCTTGCAACATGGTAACGATGAGTTAGCAACATGCCT
TACAAGGAGAGAAAAAGCACCGTGCATGCCGATTGGTGGAAGTAAGGTGGTACGATCGTGCCTTATTAGG
AAGGCAACAGACGGGTCTGACATGGATTGGACGAACCACTGAATTGCCGCATTGCAGAGATATTGTATTT
AAGTGCCTAGCTCGATACATAAACGGGTCTCTCTGGTTAGACCAGATCTGAGCCTGGGAGCTCTCTGGCT
AACTAGGGAACCCACTGCTTAAGCCTCAATAAAGCTTGCCTTGAGTGCTTCAAGTAGTGTGTGCCCGTCT
GTTGTGTGACTCTGGTAACTAGAGATCCCTCAGACCCTTTTAGTCAGTGTGGAAAATCTCTAGCAGTGGC
GCCCGAACAGGGACTTGAAAGCGAAAGGGAAACCAGAGGAGCTCTCTCGACGCAGGACTCGGCTTGCTGA
AGCGCGCACGGCAAGAGGCGAGGGGCGGCGACTGGTGAGTACGCCAAAAATTTTGACTAGCGGAGGCTAG
AAGGAGAGAGATGGGTGCGAGAGCGTCAGTATTAAGCGGGGGAGAATTAGATCGCGATGGGAAAAAATTC
GGTTAAGGCCAGGGGGAAAGAAAAAATATAAATTAAAACATATAGTATGGGCAAGCAGGGAGCTAGAACG
ATTCGCAGTTAATCCTGGCCTGTTAGAAACATCAGAAGGCTGTAGACAAATACTGGGACAGCTACAACCA
TCCCTTCAGACAGGATCAGAAGAACTTAGATCATTATATAATACAGTAGCAACCCTCTATTGTGTGCATC
AAAGGATAGAGATAAAAGACACCAAGGAAGCTTTAGACAAGATAGAGGAAGAGCAAAACAAAAGTAAGAC
CACCGCACAGCAAGCGGCCGCTGATCTTCAGACCTGGAGGAGGAGATATGAGGGACAATTGGAGAAGTGA
ATTATATAAATATAAAGTAGTAAAAATTGAACCATTAGGAGTAGCACCCACCAAGGCAAAGAGAAGAGTG
GTGCAGAGAGAAAAAAGAGCAGTGGGAATAGGAGCTTTGTTCCTTGGGTTCTTGGGAGCAGCAGGAAGCA
CTATGGGCGCAGCGTCAATGACGCTGACGGTACAGGCCAGACAATTATTGTCTGGTATAGTGCAGCAGCA
GAACAATTTGCTGAGGGCTATTGAGGCGCAACAGCATCTGTTGCAACTCACAGTCTGGGGCATCAAGCAG
CTCCAGGCAAGAATCCTGGCTGTGGAAAGATACCTAAAGGATCAACAGCTCCTGGGGATTTGGGGTTGCT
CTGGAAAACTCATTTGCACCACTGCTGTGCCTTGGAATGCTAGTTGGAGTAATAAATCTCTGGAACAGAT
TTGGAATCACACGACCTGGATGGAGTGGGACAGAGAAATTAACAATTACACAAGCTTAATACACTCCTTA
ATTGAAGAATCGCAAAACCAGCAAGAAAAGAATGAACAAGAATTATTGGAATTAGATAAATGGGCAAGTT
TGTGGAATTGGTTTAACATAACAAATTGGCTGTGGTATATAAAATTATTCATAATGATAGTAGGAGGCTT
GGTAGGTTTAAGAATAGTTTTTGCTGTACTTTCTATAGTGAATAGAGTTAGGCAGGGATATTCACCATTA
TCGTTTCAGACCCACCTCCCAACCCCGAGGGGACCCGACAGGCCCGAAGGAATAGAAGAAGAAGGTGGAG
AGAGAGACAGAGACAGATCCATTCGATTAGTGAACGGATCTCGACGGTATCGATCACGAGACTAGCCTCG
AGCGGCCGCCCCCTTCACCGAGGGCCTATTTCCCATGATTCCTTCATATTTGCATATACGATACAAGGCT
GTTAGAGAGATAATTGGAATTAATTTGACTGTAAACACAAAGATATTAGTACAAAATACGTGACGTAGAA
AGTAATAATTTCTTGGGTAGTTTGCAGTTTTAAAATTATGTTTTAAAATGGACTATCATATGCCAAGTAC
GCCCCCTATTGACGTCAATGACGGTAAATGGCCCGCCTGGCATTATGCCCAGTACATGACCTTATGGGAC
TTTCCTACTTGGCAGTACATCTACGTATTAGTCATCGCTATTACCATGGTGATGCGGTTTTGGCAGTACA
TCAATGGGCGTGGATAGCGGTTTGACTCACGGGGATTTCCAAGTCTCCACCCCATTGACGTCAATGGGAG
TTTGTTTTGGCACCAAAATCAACGGGACTTTCCAAAATGTCGTAACAACTCCGCCCCATTGACGCAAATG
GGCGGTAGGCGTGTACGGTGGGAGGTCTATATAAGCAGAGCTGGTTTAGTGAACCGTCAGATCCGCTAGC
GCTACCGGTGCCACCATGGTGAGCAAGGGCGAGGAGCTGTTCACCGGGGTGGTGCCCATCCTGGTCGAGC
TGGACGGCGACGTAAACGGCCACAAGTTCAGCGTGTCCGGCGAGGGCGAGGGCGATGCCACCTACGGCAA
GCTGACCCTGAAGTTCATCTGCACCACCGGCAAGCTGCCCGTGCCCTGGCCCACCCTCGTGACCACCCTG
ACCTACGGCGTGCAGTGCTTCAGCCGCTACCCCGACCACATGAAGCAGCACGACTTCTTCAAGTCCGCCA
TGCCCGAAGGCTACGTCCAGGAGCGCACCATCTTCTTCAAGGACGACGGCAACTACAAGACCCGCGCCGA
GGTGAAGTTCGAGGGCGACACCCTGGTGAACCGCATCGAGCTGAAGGGCATCGACTTCAAGGAGGACGGC
AACATCCTGGGGCACAAGCTGGAGTACAACTACAACAGCCACAACGTCTATATCATGGCCGACAAGCAGA
AGAACGGCATCAAGGTGAACTTCAAGATCCGCCACAACATCGAGGACGGCAGCGTGCAGCTCGCCGACCA
CTACCAGCAGAACACCCCCATCGGCGACGGCCCCGTGCTGCTGCCCGACAACCACTACCTGAGCACCCAG
TCCGCCCTGAGCAAAGACCCCAACGAGAAGCGCGATCACATGGTCCTGCTGGAGTTCGTGACCGCCGCCG
GGATCACTCTCGGCATGGACGAGCTGTACAAGTTCGAAATGTCCGGGGGCAGCAGCTGCAGCCAGACCCC
AAGCCGTGCAATCCCTGCAACTCGCCGGGTGGTGCTCGGTGACGGAGTGCAGCTCCCTCCAGGTGACTAC
AGCACGACTCCAGGCGGCACGCTCTTCAGCACCACCCCGGGAGGTACCAGGATCATCTATGACCGGAAAT
TCCTGATGGAGTGTCGGAACTCACCTGTGACCAAAACACCCCCAAGGGATCTGCCCACCATTCCGGGGGT
CACCAGCCCTTCCAGTGATGAGCCCCCCATGGAAGCCAGCCAGAGCCACCTGCGCAATAGCCCAGAAGAT
AAGCGGGCGGGCGGTGAAGAGTCACAGTTTGAGATGGACATTGTCGACGACTACAAAGACGATGACGACA
AGGGTGGTTCTGCCGGTGGCTCCGGTTCTGGCTCCAGCGGTGGCAGCTCTGGTGCGTCCGGCACGGGTAC
TGCGGGTGGCACTGGCAGCGGTTCCGGTGGTGGTTCTGGCGGCGGTTCTGAAGGTGGCGGCTCCGAAGGC
GGCGGCATGGACGGGGCAGCTTCACAAGGCAAGTCTTCATGCTCGGTGATGTAGGAATTCTCGACCTCGA
GACAAATGGCAGTATTCATCCACAATTTTAAAAGAAAAGGGGGGATTGGGGGGTACAGTGCAGGGGAAAG
AATAGTAGACATAATAGCAACAGACATACAAACTAAAGAATTACAAAAACAAATTACAAAAATTCAAAAT
TTTCGGGTTTATTACAGGGACAGCAGAGATCCACTTTGGCCGCGGCTCGAGGGGGTTGGGGTTGCGCCTT
TTCCAAGGCAGCCCTGGGTTTGCGCAGGGACGCGGCTGCTCTGGGCGTGGTTCCGGGAAACGCAGCGGCG
CCGACCCTGGGTCTCGCACATTCTTCACGTCCGTTCGCAGCGTCACCCGGATCTTCGCCGCTACCCTTGT
GGGCCCCCCGGCGACGCTTCCTGCTCCGCCCCTAAGTCGGGAAGGTTCCTTGCGGTTCGCGGCGTGCCGG
ACGTGACAAACGGAAGCCGCACGTCTCACTAGTACCCTCGCAGACGGACAGCGCCAGGGAGCAATGGCAG
CGCGCCGACCGCGATGGGCTGTGGCCAATAGCGGCTGCTCAGCAGGGCGCGCCGAGAGCAGCGGCCGGGA
AGGGGCGGTGCGGGAGGCGGGGTGTGGGGCGGTAGTGTGGGCCCTGTTCCTGCCCGCGCGGTGTTCCGCA
TTCTGCAAGCCTCCGGAGCGCACGTCGGCAGTCGGCTCCCTCGTTGACCGAATCACCGACCTCTCTCCCC
AGGGGGATCCACCGGAGCTTACCATGACCGAGTACAAGCCCACGGTGCGCCTCGCCACCCGCGACGACGT
CCCCAGGGCCGTACGCACCCTCGCCGCCGCGTTCGCCGACTACCCCGCCACGCGCCACACCGTCGATCCG
GACCGCCACATCGAGCGGGTCACCGAGCTGCAAGAACTCTTCCTCACGCGCGTCGGGCTCGACATCGGCA
AGGTGTGGGTCGCGGACGACGGCGCCGCGGTGGCGGTCTGGACCACGCCGGAGAGCGTCGAAGCGGGGGC
GGTGTTCGCCGAGATCGGCCCGCGCATGGCCGAGTTGAGCGGTTCCCGGCTGGCCGCGCAGCAACAGATG
GAAGGCCTCCTGGCGCCGCACCGGCCCAAGGAGCCCGCGTGGTTCCTGGCCACCGTCGGCGTCTCGCCCG
ACCACCAGGGCAAGGGTCTGGGCAGCGCCGTCGTGCTCCCCGGAGTGGAGGCGGCCGAGCGCGCCGGGGT
GCCCGCCTTCCTGGAGACCTCCGCGCCCCGCAACCTCCCCTTCTACGAGCGGCTCGGCTTCACCGTCACC
GCCGACGTCGAGGTGCCCGAAGGACCGCGCACCTGGTGCATGACCCGCAAGCCCGGTGCCTGACGCCCGC
CCCACGACCCGCAGCGCCCGACCGAAAGGAGCGCACGACCCCATGCATCGGTACCTTTAAGACCAATGAC
TTACAAGGCAGCTGTAGATCTTAGCCACTTTTTAAAAGAAAAGGGGGGACTGGAAGGGCTAATTCACTCC
CAACGAAGACAAGATCTGCTTTTTGCTTGTACTGGGTCTCTCTGGTTAGACCAGATCTGAGCCTGGGAGC
TCTCTGGCTAACTAGGGAACCCACTGCTTAAGCCTCAATAAAGCTTGCCTTGAGTGCTTCAAGTAGTGTG
TGCCCGTCTGTTGTGTGACTCTGGTAACTAGAGATCCCTCAGACCCTTTTAGTCAGTGTGGAAAATCTCT
AGCAGTAGTAGTTCATGTCATCTTATTATTCAGTATTTATAACTTGCAAAGAAATGAATATCAGAGAGTG
AGAGGAACTTGTTTATTGCAGCTTATAATGGTTACAAATAAAGCAATAGCATCACAAATTTCACAAATAA
AGCATTTTTTTCACTGCATTCTAGTTGTGGTTTGTCCAAACTCATCAATGTATCTTATCATGTCTGGCTC
TAGCTATCCCGCCCCTAACTCCGCCCATCCCGCCCCTAACTCCGCCCAGTTCCGCCCATTCTCCGCCCCA
TGGCTGACTAATTTTTTTTATTTATGCAGAGGCCGAGGCCGCCTCGGCCTCTGAGCTATTCCAGAAGTAG
TGAGGAGGCTTTTTTGGAGGCCTAGGGACGTACCCAATTCGCCCTATAGTGAGTCGTATTACGCGCGCTC
ACTGGCCGTCGTTTTACAACGTCGTGACTGGGAAAACCCTGGCGTTACCCAACTTAATCGCCTTGCAGCA
CATCCCCCTTTCGCCAGCTGGCGTAATAGCGAAGAGGCCCGCACCGATCGCCCTTCCCAACAGTTGCGCA
GCCTGAATGGCGAATGGG
[124 nt withheld, positions 7019-7142]
C
[91 nt withheld, positions 7144-7234]
A
[49 nt withheld, positions 7236-7284]
CCTTTGACGTTGGAGTCCACGTTCTTT
[37 nt withheld, positions 7312-7348]
ACCCTATCTCGGTCTATTCTTTTGATTTATAAGGGATTTTGCCGATTTCGGCCTATTGGTTAAAAAATGA
GCTGATTTAACAAAAATTTAACGCGAATTTTAACAAAATATTAACGCTTACAATTTAGGTGGCACTTTTC
GGGGAAATGTGCGCGGAACCCCTATTTGTTTATTTTTCTAAATACATTCAAATATGTATCCGCTCATGAG
ACAATAACCCTGATAAATGCTTCAATAATATTGAAAAAGGAAGAGTATGAGTATTCAACATTTCCGTGTC
GCCCTTATTCCCTTTTTTGCGGCATTTTGCCTTCCTGTTTTTGCTCACCCAGAAACGCTGGTGAAAGTAA
AAGATGCTGAAGATCAGTTGGGTGCACGAGTGGGTTACATCGAACTGGATCTCAACAGCGGTAAGATCCT
TGAGAGTTTTCGCCCCGAAGAACGTTTTCCAATGATGAGCACTTTTAAAGTTCTGCTATGTGGCGCGGTA
TTATCCCGTATTGACGCCGGGCAAGAGCAACTCGGTCGCCGCATACACTATTCTCAGAATGACTTGGTTG
AGTACTCACCAGTCACAGAAAAGCATCTTACGGATGGCATGACAGTAAGAGAATTATGCAGTGCTGCCAT
AACCATGAGTGATAACACTGCGGCCAACTTACTTCTGACAACGATCGGAGGACCGAAGGAGCTAACCGCT
TTTTTGCACAACATGGGGGATCATGTAACTCGCCTTGATCGTTGGGAACCGGAGCTGAATGAAGCCATAC
CAAACGACGAGCGTGACACCACGATGCCTGTAGCAATGGCAACAACGTTGCGCAAACTATTAACTGGCGA
ACTACTTACTCTAGCTTCCCGGCAACAATTAATAGACTGGATGGAGGCGGATAAAGTTGCAGGACCACTT
CTGCGCTCGGCCCTTCCGGCTGGCTGGTTTATTGCTGATAAATCTGGAGCCGGTGAGCGTGGGTCTCGCG
GTATCATTGCAGCACTGGGGCCAGATGGTAAGCCCTCCCGTATCGTAGTTATCTACACGACGGGGAGTCA
GGCAACTATGGATGAACGAAATAGACAGATCGCTGAGATAGGTGCCTCACTGATTAAGCATTGGTAACTG
TCAGACCAAGTTTACTCATATATACTTTAGATTGATTTAAAACTTCATTTTTAATTTAAAAGGATCTAGG
TGAAGATCCTTTTTGATAATCTCATGACCAAAATCCCTTAACGTGAGTTTTCGTTCCACTGAGCGTCAGA
CCCCGTAGAAAAGATCAAAGGATCTTC
